>Addgene plasmid #240607 | ACE2-Mutant-C3 | addgene full sequence | sequence record 482813 | Addgene NGS Result
GCTTGGATCCGCGTTAAGTTTAAACCGCTGATCAGCCTCGACTGTGCCTTCTAGTTGCCAGCCATCTGTT
GTTTGCCCCTCCCCCGTGCCTTCCTTGACCCTGGAAGGTGCCACTCCCACTGTCCTTTCCTAATAAAATG
AGGAAATTGCATCGCATTGTCTGAGTAGGTGTCATTCTATTCTGGGGGGTGGGGTGGGGCAGGACAGCAA
GGGGGAGGATTGGGAAGACAATAGCAGGCATGCTGGGGATGCGGTGGGCTCTATGGCTTCTGAGGCGGAA
AGAACCAGCTGGGGCTCTAGGGGGTATCCCC
[124 nt withheld, positions 312-435]
C
[91 nt withheld, positions 437-527]
A
[49 nt withheld, positions 529-577]
CCTTTGACGTTGGAGTCCACGTTCTTT
[37 nt withheld, positions 605-641]
ACCCTATCTCGGTCTATTCTTTTGATTTATAAGGGATTTTGCCGATTTCGGCCTATTGGTTAAAAAATGA
GCTGATTTAACAAAAATTTAACGCGAATTAATTCTGTGGAATGTGTGTCAGTTAGGGTGTGGAAAGTCCC
CAGGCTCCCCAGCAGGCAGAAGTATGCAAAGCATGCATCTCAATTAGTCAGCAACCAGGTGTGGAAAGTC
CCCAGGCTCCCCAGCAGGCAGAAGTATGCAAAGCATGCATCTCAATTAGTCAGCAACCATAGTCCCGCCC
CTAACTCCGCCCATCCCGCCCCTAACTCCGCCCAGTTCCGCCCATTCTCCGCCCCATGGCTGACTAATTT
TTTTTATTTATGCAGAGGCCGAGGCCGCCTCTGCCTCTGAGCTATTCCAGAAGTAGTGAGGAGGCTTTTT
TGGAGGCCTAGGCTTTTGCAAAAAGCTCCCGGGAGCTTGTATATCCATTTTCGGATCTGATCAAGAGACA
GGATGAGGATCGTTTCGCATGATTGAACAAGATGGATTGCACGCAGGTTCTCCGGCCGCTTGGGTGGAGA
GGCTATTCGGCTATGACTGGGCAACAGACAATCGGCTGCTCTGATGCCGCCGTGTTCCGGCTGTCAGCGC
AGGGGCGCCCGGTTCTTTTTGTCAAGACCGACCTGTCCGGTGCCCTGAATGAACTGCAGGACGAGGCAGC
GCGGCTATCGTGGCTGGCCACGACGGGCGTTCCTTGCGCAGCTGTGCTCGACGTTGTCACTGAAGCGGGA
AGGGACTGGCTGCTATTGGGCGAAGTGCCGGGGCAGGATCTCCTGTCATCTCACCTTGCTCCTGCCGAGA
AAGTATCCATCATGGCTGATGCAATGCGGCGGCTGCATACGCTTGATCCGGCTACCTGCCCATTCGACCA
CCAAGCGAAACATCGCATCGAGCGAGCACGTACTCGGATGGAAGCCGGTCTTGTCGATCAGGATGATCTG
GACGAAGAGCATCAGGGGCTCGCGCCAGCCGAACTGTTCGCCAGGCTCAAGGCGCGCATGCCCGACGGCG
AGGATCTCGTCGTGACCCATGGCGATGCCTGCTTGCCGAATATCATGGTGGAAAATGGCCGCTTTTCTGG
ATTCATCGACTGTGGCCGGCTGGGTGTGGCGGACCGCTATCAGGACATAGCGTTGGCTACCCGTGATATT
GCTGAAGAGCTTGGCGGCGAATGGGCTGACCGCTTCCTCGTGCTTTACGGTATCGCCGCTCCCGATTCGC
AGCGCATCGCCTTCTATCGCCTTCTTGACGAGTTCTTCTGAGCGGGACTCTGGGGTTCGAAATGACCGAC
CAAGCGACGCCCAACCTGCCATCACGAGATTTCGATTCCACCGCCGCCTTCTATGAAAGGTTGGGCTTCG
GAATCGTTTTCCGGGACGCCGGCTGGATGATCCTCCAGCGCGGGGATCTCATGCTGGAGTTCTTCGCCCA
CCCCAACTTGTTTATTGCAGCTTATAATGGTTACAAATAAAGCAATAGCATCACAAATTTCACAAATAAA
GCATTTTTTTCACTGCATTCTAGTTGTGGTTTGTCCAAACTCATCAATGTATCTTATCATGTCTGTATAC
CGTCGACCTCTAGCTAGAGCTTGGCGTAATCATGGTCATAGCTGTTTCCTGTGTGAAATTGTTATCCGCT
CACAATTCCACACAACATACGAGCCGGAAGCATAAAGTGTAAAGCCTGGGGTGCCTAATGAGTGAGCTAA
CTCACATTAATTGCGTTGCGCTCACTGCCCGCTTTCCAGTCGGGAAACCTGTCGTGCCAGCTGCATTAAT
GAATCGGCCAACGCGCGGGGAGAGGCGGTTTGCGTATTGGGCGCTCTTCCGCTTCCTCGCTCACTGACTC
GCTGCGCTCGGTCGTTCGGCTGCGGCGAGCGGTATCAGCTCACTCAAAGGCGGTAATACGGTTATCCACA
GAATCAGGGGATAACGCAGGAAAGAACATGTGAGCAAAAGGCCAGCAAAAGGCCAGGAACCGTAAAAAGG
CCGCGTTGCTGGCGTTTTTCCATAGGCTCCGCCCCCCTGACGAGCATCACAAAAATCGACGCTCAAGTCA
GAGGTGGCGAAACCCGACAGGACTATAAAGATACCAGGCGTTTCCCCCTGGAAGCTCCCTCGTGCGCTCT
CCTGTTCCGACCCTGCCGCTTACCGGATACCTGTCCGCCTTTCTCCCTTCGGGAAGCGTGGCGCTTTCTC
ATAGCTCACGCTGTAGGTATCTCAGTTCGGTGTAGGTCGTTCGCTCCAAGCTGGGCTGTGTGCACGAACC
CCCCGTTCAGCCCGACCGCTGCGCCTTATCCGGTAACTATCGTCTTGAGTCCAACCCGGTAAGACACGAC
TTATCGCCACTGGCAGCAGCCACTGGTAACAGGATTAGCAGAGCGAGGTATGTAGGCGGTGCTACAGAGT
TCTTGAAGTGGTGGCCTAACTACGGCTACACTAGAAGAACAGTATTTGGTATCTGCGCTCTGCTGAAGCC
AGTTACCTTCGGAAAAAGAGTTGGTAGCTCTTGATCCGGCAAACAAACCACCGCTGGTAGCGGTGGTTTT
TTTGTTTGCAAGCAGCAGATTACGCGCAGAAAAAAAGGATCTCAAGAAGATCCTTTGATCTTTTCTACGG
GGTCTGACGCTCAGTGGAACGAAAACTCACGTTAAGGGATTTTGGTCATGAGATTATCAAAAAGGATCTT
CACCTAGATCCTTTTAAATTAAAAATGAAGTTTTAAATCAATCTAAAGTATATATGAGTAAACTTGGTCT
GACAGTTACCAATGCTTAATCAGTGAGGCACCTATCTCAGCGATCTGTCTATTTCGTTCATCCATAGTTG
CCTGACTCCCCGTCGTGTAGATAACTACGATACGGGAGGGCTTACCATCTGGCCCCAGTGCTGCAATGAT
ACCGCGAGACCCACGCTCACCGGCTCCAGATTTATCAGCAATAAACCAGCCAGCCGGAAGGGCCGAGCGC
AGAAGTGGTCCTGCAACTTTATCCGCCTCCATCCAGTCTATTAATTGTTGCCGGGAAGCTAGAGTAAGTA
GTTCGCCAGTTAATAGTTTGCGCAACGTTGTTGCCATTGCTACAGGCATCGTGGTGTCACGCTCGTCGTT
TGGTATGGCTTCATTCAGCTCCGGTTCCCAACGATCAAGGCGAGTTACATGATCCCCCATGTTGTGCAAA
AAAGCGGTTAGCTCCTTCGGTCCTCCGATCGTTGTCAGAAGTAAGTTGGCCGCAGTGTTATCACTCATGG
TTATGGCAGCACTGCATAATTCTCTTACTGTCATGCCATCCGTAAGATGCTTTTCTGTGACTGGTGAGTA
CTCAACCAAGTCATTCTGAGAATAGTGTATGCGGCGACCGAGTTGCTCTTGCCCGGCGTCAATACGGGAT
AATACCGCGCCACATAGCAGAACTTTAAAAGTGCTCATCATTGGAAAACGTTCTTCGGGGCGAAAACTCT
CAAGGATCTTACCGCTGTTGAGATCCAGTTCGATGTAACCCACTCGTGCACCCAACTGATCTTCAGCATC
TTTTACTTTCACCAGCGTTTCTGGGTGAGCAAAAACAGGAAGGCAAAATGCCGCAAAAAAGGGAATAAGG
GCGACACGGAAATGTTGAATACTCATACTCTTCCTTTTTCAATATTATTGAAGCATTTATCAGGGTTATT
GTCTCATGAGCGGATACATATTTGAATGTATTTAGAAAAATAAACAAATAGGGGTTCCGCGCACATTTCC
CCGAAAAGTGCCACCTGACGTCGACGGATCGGGAGATCTCCCGATCCCCTATGGTGCACTCTCAGTACAA
TCTGCTCTGATGCCGCATAGTTAAGCCAGTATCTGCTCCCTGCTTGTGTGTTGGAGGTCGCTGAGTAGTG
CGCGAGCAAAATTTAAGCTACAACAAGGCAAGGCTTGACCGACAATTGCATGAAGAATCTGCTTAGGGTT
AGGCGTTTTGCGCTGCTTCGCGATGTACGGGCCAGATATACGCGTTGACATTGATTATTGACTAGTTATT
AATAGTAATCAATTACGGGGTCATTAGTTCATAGCCCATATATGGAGTTCCGCGTTACATAACTTACGGT
AAATGGCCCGCCTGGCTGACCGCCCAACGACCCCCGCCCATTGACGTCAATAATGACGTATGTTCCCATA
GTAACGCCAATAGGGACTTTCCATTGACGTCAATGGGTGGAGTATTTACGGTAAACTGCCCACTTGGCAG
TACATCAAGTGTATCATATGCCAAGTACGCCCCCTATTGACGTCAATGACGGTAAATGGCCCGCCTGGCA
TTATGCCCAGTACATGACCTTATGGGACTTTCCTACTTGGCAGTACATCTACGTATTAGTCATCGCTATT
ACCATGGTGATGCGGTTTTGGCAGTACATCAATGGGCGTGGATAGCGGTTTGACTCACGGGGATTTCCAA
GTCTCCACCCCATTGACGTCAATGGGAGTTTGTTTTGGCACCAAAATCAACGGGACTTTCCAAAATGTCG
TAACAACTCCGCCCCATTGACGCAAATGGGCGGTAGGCGTGTACGGTGGGAGGTCTATATAAGCAGAGCT
CTCTGGCTAACTAGAGAACCCACTGCTTACTGGCTTATCGAAATTAATACGACTCACTATAGGGAGACCC
AAGCTGGCTAGCGTTTAAACGGCAGTCAGCTAGCCATGTCAAGCTCTTCCTGGCTCCTTCTCAGCCTTGT
TGCTGTAACTGCTGCTCAGTCCACCATTGAGGAACAGGCCAAGACATTTTTGGACAAGTTTAACCACGAA
GCCGAAGACCTGTTCTATCAAAGTTCACTTGCTTCTTGGAATTATAACACCAATATTACTGAAGAGAATG
TCCAAAACATGAATAATGCTGGGGACAAATGGTCTGCCTTTTTAAAGGAACAGTCCACACTTGCCCAAAT
GTATCCACTACAAGAAATTCAGAATCTCACAGTCAAGCTTCAGCTGCAGGCTCTTCAGCAAAATGGGTCT
TCAGTGCTCTCAGAAGACAAGAGCAAACGGTTGAACACAATTCTAAATACAATGAGCACCATCTACAGTA
CTGGAAAAGTTTGTAACCCAGATAATCCACAAGAATGCTTATTACTTGAACCAGGTTTGAATGAAATAAT
GGCAAACAGTTTAGACTACAATGAGAGGCTCTGGGCTTGGGAAAGCTGGAGATCTGAGGTCGGCAAGCAG
CTGAGGCCATTATATGAAGAGTATGTGGTCTTGAAAAATGAGATGGCAAGAGCAAATCATTATGAGGACT
ATGGGGATTATTGGAGAGGAGACTATGAAGTAAATGGGGTAGATGGCTATGACTACAGCCGCGGCCAGTT
GATTGAAGATGTGGAACATACCTTTGAAGAGATTAAACCATTATATGAACATCTTCATGCCTATGTGAGG
GCAAAGTTGATGAATGCCTATCCTTCCTATATCAGTCCAATTGGATGCCTCCCTGCTCATTTGCTTGGTG
ATATGTGGGGTAGATTTTGGACAAATCTGTACTCTTTGACAGTTCCCTTTGGACAGAAACCAAACATAGA
TGTTACTGATGCAATGGTGGACCAGGCCTGGGATGCACAGAGAATATTCAAGGAGGCCGAGAAGTTCTTT
GTATCTGTTGGTCTTCCTAATATGACTCAAGGATTCTGGGAAAATTCCATGCTAACGGACCCAGGAAATG
TTCAGAAAGCAGTCTGCCATCCCACAGCTTGGGACCTGGGGAAGGGCGACTTCAGGATCCTTATGTGCAC
AAAGGTGACAATGGACGACTTCCTGACAGCTCATCATGAGATGGGGCATATCCAGTATGATATGGCATAT
GCTGCACAACCTTTTCTGCTAAGAAATGGAGCTAATGAAGGATTCCATGAAGCTGTTGGGGAAATCATGT
CACTTTCTGCAGCCACACCTAAGCATTTAAAATCCATTGGTCTTCTGTCACCCGATTTTCAAGAAGACAA
TGAAACAGAAATAAACTTCCTGCTCAAACAAGCACTCACGATTGTTGGGACTCTGCCATTTACTTACATG
TTAGAGAAGTGGAGGTGGATGGTCTTTAAAGGGGAAATTCCCAAAGACCAGTGGATGAAAAAGTGGTGGG
AGATGAAGCGAGAGATAGTTGGGGTGGTGGAACCTGTGCCCCATGATGAAACATACTGTGACCCCGCATC
TCTGTTCCATGTTTCTAATGATTACTCATTCATTCGATATTACACAAGGACCCTTTACCAATTCCAGTTT
CAAGAAGCACTTTGTCAAGCAGCTAAACATGAAGGCCCTCTGCACAAATGTGACATCTCAAACTCTACAG
AAGCTGGACAGAAACTGTTCAATATGCTGAGGCTTGGAAAATCAGAACCCTGGACCCTAGCATTGGAAAA
TGTTGTAGGAGCAAAGAACATGAATGTAAGGCCACTGCTCAACTACTTTGAGCCCTTATTTACCTGGCTG
AAAGACCAGAACAAGAATTCTTTTGTGGGATGGAGTACCGACTGGAGTCCATATGCAGACCAAAGCATCA
AAGTGAGGATAAGCCTAAAATCAGCTCTTGGAGATAAAGCATATGAATGGAACGACAATGAAATGTACCT
GTTCCGATCATCTGTTGCATATGCTATGAGGCAGTACTTTTTAAAAGTAAAAAATCAGATGATTCTTTTT
GGGGAGGAGGATGTGCGAGTGGCTAATTTGGCTCCAGCTATCTCCTTCAATTTCTTCGTCACTGCACCTG
CTAATGTGTCTGATATCATTCCTAGAACTGAAGTTGAAAAGGCCATCAGGATGTCCCGGAGCCGTATCAA
TGATGCTTTCCGTCTGAATGACAACAGCCTAGAGTTTCTGGGGATACAGCCAACACTTGGACCTCCTAAC
CAGCCCCCTGTTTCCATATGGCTGATTGTTTTTGGAGTTGTGATGGGAGTGATAGTGGTTGGCATTGTCA
TCCTGATCTTCACTGGGATCAGAGATCGGAAGAAGAAAAATAAAGCAAGAAGTGGAGAAAATCCTTATGC
CTCCATCGATATTAGCAAAGGAGAAAATAATCCAGGATTCCAAAACACTGATGATGTTCAGACCTCCTTT
GGTACCGAGACCTCCCAGGTGGCGCCCGCTGACTACAAAGACGATGACGACAAGTAATCTAGACAGTCA
Features (pLannotate 1.2.2; 20 found; start..end, strand, type, name):
     42..266     +  polyA_signal   bGH poly(A) signal: bovine growth hormone polyadenylation signal
    270..291     +  promoter       SV40 promoter (fragment): SV40 enhancer and early promoter
    312..740     +  rep_origin     f1 ori (sequence partly withheld): f1 bacteriophage origin of replication; arrow indicates direction of (+) strand synthesis
    754..1083    +  promoter       SV40 promoter: SV40 enhancer and early promoter
   1150..1942    +  CDS            NeoR/KanR: aminoglycoside phosphotransferase from Tn5; aph(3')-II (or nptII); confers resistance to neomycin, kanamycin, and G418 (Geneticin®)
   1963..2121    +  CDS            ble (fragment): BLE_KLEPN - Experimental evidence at protein level: Swiss-Prot protein existence level 1. Binding protein with a strong affinity to the bleomycin family of antibiotics. Binds to CL990; an antimitotic-antibiotic compound. From Klebsiella pneumoniae.
   2116..2237    +  polyA_signal   SV40 poly(A) signal: SV40 polyadenylation signal
   2310..2326    -  protein_bind   lac operator: The lac repressor binds to the lac operator to inhibit transcription in E. coli. This inhibition can be relieved by adding lactose or isopropyl-β-D-thiogalactopyranoside (IPTG). lac repressor encoded by lacI
   2334..2364    -  promoter       lac promoter: promoter for the E. coli lac operon
   2379..2400    -  protein_bind   CAP binding site: CAP binding activates transcription in the presence of cAMP. E. coli catabolite activator protein
   2413..2505    -  CDS            lacI (fragment): lac repressor; lacI; The lac repressor binds to the lac operator to inhibit transcription in E. coli. This inhibition can be relieved by adding lactose or isopropyl-β-D-thiogalactopyranoside (IPTG).
   2688..3276    -  rep_origin     ori: high-copy-number ColE1/pMB1/pBR322/pUC origin of replication
   3447..4307    -  CDS            AmpR: β-lactamase; bla; confers resistance to ampicillin, carbenicillin, and related antibiotics
   4308..4412    -  promoter       AmpR promoter: bla
   4471..4523    -  misc_feature   bom (fragment): basis of mobility region from pBR322
   4678..5057    +  enhancer       CMV enhancer: human cytomegalovirus immediate early enhancer
   5058..5261    +  promoter       CMV promoter: human cytomegalovirus (CMV) immediate early promoter
   5257..5290    +  LTR            5' LTR (truncated) (fragment): truncated 5' long terminal repeat (LTR) from HIV-1
   5306..5324    +  promoter       T7 promoter: promoter for bacteriophage T7 RNA polymerase
   5367..7781    +  CDS            ACE2: ACE2_HUMAN - Experimental evidence at protein level: Swiss-Prot protein existence level 1. [Isoform 2]: (Microbial infection) Non-functional as a receptor for human coronavirus SARS-CoV-2. From Homo sapiens (Human).
