[The description below was written by a language model from this plasmid's Addgene catalogue record and pLannotate feature annotations shown in this document.]
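Description:
ACE2-Mutant-C3 is a mammalian expression plasmid built on the pcDNA3.1(-) backbone that encodes a mutated form of human angiotensin-converting enzyme 2 (ACE2). It is maintained in E. coli through a high-copy ColE1/pUC-type origin and selected with ampicillin via the β-lactamase gene; an f1 origin is also present. For selection in mammalian cells the backbone carries a neomycin/G418 resistance cassette driven by the SV40 enhancer/early promoter and terminated by the SV40 poly(A) signal. The sequenced plasmid is about 7.85 kb, consistent with the recorded backbone and insert sizes. Several short fragment annotations in the feature table (ble, lacI, bom, a truncated HIV-1 LTR piece overlapping the end of the CMV promoter) appear to be brief similarity matches within backbone sequence rather than functional elements.

The ACE2 open reading frame sits downstream of the CMV immediate-early enhancer and promoter, with a T7 promoter between them, and transcripts are terminated by the bovine growth hormone polyadenylation signal. According to the record, the protein carries a C-terminal FLAG tag for detection, although the tag is not separately annotated in the feature table. The defining change is the substitution of the arginine and lysine residues in "cluster 3" (residues 676–689, within the collectrin-like region of ACE2) with alanine. Because TMPRSS2 cleaves at arginine and lysine residues, this mutant is intended to test whether that cluster is needed for TMPRSS2-mediated cleavage of ACE2. The mutated insert was made by overlap-extension PCR, using ACE2 sequence derived in part from an earlier deposited plasmid, and joined to the vector by Gibson-type assembly.
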