Addgene plasmid #240607: ACE2-Mutant-C3
Purpose: To test ACE2 cleavage by TMPRSS2. This protease targets R and K amino acids of ACE2, so these amino acids were substituted by A at Cluster 3 located within the collectrin-like site on ACE2
Depositing lab: Zaid Abassi.
Backbone
  Vector backbone: pcDNA3.1(-)
  Backbone size w/o insert (bp): 5378
  Vector type: Mammalian Expression
Growth in bacteria
  Bacterial resistance: Ampicillin, 100 μg/mL
  Growth temperature: 37°C
  Growth strain: DH5alpha
  Copy number: High Copy
Gene/Insert
  Gene/Insert name: Angiotensin-converting enzyme 2 (alt name: ACE2)
  Species: H. sapiens (human)
  Insert size (bp): 2472
  Mutation: Arginine (R) and Lysine (K) residues on ACE2-cluster 3 (C3 amio acids range 676-689) are substituted by alanine (A)
  Entrez Gene: ACE2 (a.k.a. ACEH)
  Promoter: CMV
  Tag / fusion protein: FLAG tag (C terminal on insert)
  Cloning method: Gibson Cloning
  Sequencing primers: 5′ CMV Promoter (F): ATTGACGCAAATGGGCGGTA; 3′ bGH-R primer: TAGAAGGCACAGTCGAGG
Resource information
  A portion of this plasmid was derived from a plasmid made by: Hyeryun Choe (Addgene Plasmid #1786)
Terms and licenses: Academic/Nonprofit Terms; Industry Terms: Not Available to Industry
Depositor comments: The sequences encoding ACE2 mutants with a C-terminal FLAG tag were generated in two steps. In step 1, ACE2 mutant inserts were generated by overlap-extension PCR with specific primers. In step 2, the mutated ACE2 PCR insert was inserted into pcDNA 3.1 vector using the NEBuilder HiFi DNA Assembly kit. The integrity of all PCR-amplified sequences was confirmed by automated sequence analysis.
How to cite: ACE2-Mutant-C3 was a gift from Zaid Abassi (Addgene plasmid # 240607 ; http://n2t.net/addgene:240607 ; RRID:Addgene_240607)
